Addgene plasmid #90299: pET28b-ZnF-UBPdel
Purpose: protein expression
Depositing lab: Christine Guthrie. Depositing organization: University of California, San Francisco (UCSF). Publication: The crystal structure of S. cerevisiae Sad1, a catalytically inactive deubiquitinase that is broadly required for pre-mRNA splicing. Hadjivassiliou H, Rosenberg OS, Guthrie C. RNA. 2014 May;20(5):656-69. doi: 10.1261/rna.042838.113. Epub 2014 Mar 28. PubMed 24681967.
Backbone
  Vector backbone: pET28b
  Backbone manufacturer: EMD Biosciences
  Backbone size w/o insert (bp): 5368
  Vector type: Bacterial Expression
Growth in bacteria
  Bacterial resistance: Kanamycin, 50 μg/mL
  Growth temperature: 37°C
  Growth strain: DH5alpha
  Copy number: Unknown
Gene/Insert
  Gene/Insert name: SAD1 (alt name: YFR005C)
  Species: S. cerevisiae (budding yeast)
  Insert size (bp): 1346
  Mutation: ZnF-UBP deleted
  Tag / fusion protein: His tag (N terminal on insert)
Terms and licenses: Academic/Nonprofit Terms; Industry Terms: Not Available to Industry
Depositor comments: Full-length Sad1, amino acids 1–448, was cloned from S. cerevisiae S288C into the pET-28b plasmid at the Bam HI and XhoI sites, which fuses a 6-His tag to the N terminus.
How to cite: pET28b-ZnF-UBPdel was a gift from Christine Guthrie (Addgene plasmid # 90299 ; http://n2t.net/addgene:90299 ; RRID:Addgene_90299)
