[The description below was written by a language model from this plasmid's Addgene catalogue record and pLannotate feature annotations shown in this document.]
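Description:
pET28b-ZnF-UBPdel is a bacterial expression plasmid built on the pET28b backbone for producing a truncated form of Saccharomyces cerevisiae Sad1 (YFR005C) in E. coli. Sad1 is a catalytically inactive deubiquitinase-like protein required for pre-mRNA splicing and for assembly of U4 snRNA into the U4/U6 snRNP. In this variant the zinc-finger ubiquitin-binding (ZnF-UBP) domain has been deleted. The catalogue lists an insert size of 1346 bp and the depositor comment describes cloning of full-length Sad1 (residues 1–448) between the BamHI and XhoI sites. Both appear to refer to the parental full-length construct. In the sequenced plasmid of 6,306 nt, the annotated SAD1 fragment spans only about 970 bp, consistent with the domain deletion.

Expression is driven by the T7 promoter under control of an adjacent lac operator, with the T7 gene 10 ribosome binding site upstream and the T7 terminator downstream. The plasmid-borne lacI gene supplies repressor, so transcription is IPTG-inducible in hosts that provide T7 RNA polymerase. The open reading frame begins with the vector's N-terminal His tag, followed by a thrombin cleavage site and the T7 tag leader before the Sad1 sequence, allowing metal-affinity purification and tag removal. A vector-encoded His-tag sequence also lies downstream of the insert, but the record does not state whether it is translated.

The plasmid is selected with kanamycin (KanR, aminoglycoside phosphotransferase). It replicates from a pBR322-type origin with the associated bom and rop elements, and it also carries an f1 origin. The stated purpose is protein expression, and the associated publication suggests structural and biochemical study of Sad1.
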