Features (pLannotate 1.2.2; 22 found; start..end, strand, type, name):
      1..19      +  promoter       T7 promoter: promoter for bacteriophage T7 RNA polymerase
     20..44      +  protein_bind   lac operator: The lac repressor binds to the lac operator to inhibit transcription in E. coli. This inhibition can be relieved by adding lactose or isopropyl-β-D-thiogalactopyranoside (IPTG). lac repressor encoded by lacI
     59..81      +  RBS            RBS: efficient ribosome binding site from bacteriophage T7 gene 10 (Olins and Rangwala, 1989)
    100..116     +  CDS            capTEV™ (fragment): composite tag for in vivo biotinylation, TEV protease cleavage, and 6xHis tagging
    127..144     +  CDS            thrombin site: thrombin recognition and cleavage site
    148..180     +  CDS            T7 tag (gene 10 leader): leader peptide from bacteriophage T7 gene 10 promotes efficient translation in E. coli
    190..1161    +  CDS            SAD1 (fragment): SAD1_YEAST - Experimental evidence at protein level: Swiss-Prot protein existence level 1. Promotes the assembly of newly synthesized U4 snRNA into the U4/U6 snRNP particle. Required for splicing of pre-mRNA. From Saccharomyces cerevisiae (strain ATCC 204508 / S288c) (Baker's yeast).
   1171..1188    +  CDS            9xHis (fragment): 9xHis affinity tag
   1198..1247    +  CDS            SET1 (fragment): solubility-enhancement tag derived from T7 phage gene 10B
   1255..1302    +  terminator     T7 terminator: transcription terminator for bacteriophage T7 RNA polymerase
   1339..1767    +  rep_origin     f1 ori (sequence partly withheld): f1 bacteriophage origin of replication; arrow indicates direction of (+) strand synthesis
   1820..1877    +  promoter       AmpR promoter (fragment): bla
   1886..2701    -  CDS            KanR: aminoglycoside phosphotransferase; aph(3')-Ia; confers resistance to kanamycin in bacteria or G418 (Geneticin®) in eukaryotes
   2823..3411    +  rep_origin     ori: high-copy-number ColE1/pMB1/pBR322/pUC origin of replication
   3597..3736    -  misc_feature   bom: basis of mobility region from pBR322
   3838..4029    -  CDS            rop: Rop protein, which maintains plasmids at low copy number; rop
   4046..4426    +  CDS            YPB1_ECOLX: Protein predicted: Swiss-Prot protein existence level 4. From Escherichia coli.
   4498..4789    -  CDS            TcR (fragment): tetracycline efflux protein; tet; confers resistance to tetracycline
   4804..4825    -  protein_bind   CAP binding site: CAP binding activates transcription in the presence of cAMP. E. coli catabolite activator protein
   4838..5920    -  CDS            lacI: lac repressor; lacI; The lac repressor binds to the lac operator to inhibit transcription in E. coli. This inhibition can be relieved by adding lactose or isopropyl-β-D-thiogalactopyranoside (IPTG).
   5921..5998    -  promoter       lacI promoter: lacI
   6006..6285    -  CDS            TcR (fragment): tetracycline efflux protein; tet; confers resistance to tetracycline
>Addgene plasmid #90299 | pET28b-ZnF-UBPdel | addgene full sequence | sequence record 182854 | Addgene NGS Result
TAATACGACTCACTATAGGGGAATTGTGAGCGGATAACAATTCCCCTCTAGAAATAATTTTGTTTAACTT
TAAGAAGGAGATATACCATGGGCAGCAGCCATCATCATCATCATCACAGCAGCGGCCTGGTGCCGCGCGG
CAGCCATATGGCTAGCATGACTGGTGGACAGCAAATGGGTCGGGATCCCTATTGTCCAAAAGATCTAGAA
GATTTTCCGAGACAGTGTTTTGATTTGAGCAATCGCACATATCTGAATGGATTTATAGGGTTCACCAATG
CGGCAACTTATGACTATGCGCATAGTGTATTGCTTTTGATATCGCACATGGTTCCAGTGCGGGACCACTT
CCTACTGAATCATTTTGATAATCAAGGGGAATTTATCAAAAGGTTATCCATATGTGTAAAGAAAATTTGG
TCCCCTAAACTATTCAAACATCATCTTTCAGTTGACGATTTTGTATCCTATTTGAAAGTTAGAGAAGGTT
TAAATTTAAATCCTATAGACCCGCGTCTCTTCCTTTTGTGGCTATTCAATAAAATTTGCTCGTCCTCGAA
CGACTTAAAGTCAATTTTAAACCATTCTTGTAAAGGCAAAGTAAAGATAGCAAAAGTTGAAAATAAGCCT
GAGGCCAGTGAGTCTGTTACAGGAAAAGTCATTGTCAAACCATTTTGGGTTCTGACTCTCGATTTGCCGG
AGTTTTCACCCTTTGAAGATGGCAACAGCGTTGATGATCTCCCACAAATAAATATCACTAAATTATTGAC
TAAATTTACTAAGTCAAGAAGCTCCTCTACTAGCACCGTTTTTGAACTAACGCGATTACCGCAGTTTTTA
ATATTTCATTTCAATAGGTTTGACCGTAACAGTGATCATCCTGTCAAAAATAGAAACCAAACGTTGGTGG
AATTTTCCAGTGAACTTGAAATTTTGCACGTCAAGTATCGCTTAAAAGCAAATGTGGTCCATGTGGTCAT
TAAACAACCATCCACAGATGGAAACGCATTTAATGGTGATGAAAAAAGCCATTGGATTACTCAGCTGTAT
GATAACAAAAGTGAAAAATGGATAGAAATAGATGGCATAAATACGACAGAGAGAGAAGCCGAGCTTTTAT
TTTTGAAGGAAACGTTTATACAAGTATGGGAAAAGCAAGAGTGACTCGAGCACCACCACCACCACCACTG
AGATCCGGCTGCTAACAAAGCCCGAAAGGAAGCTGAGTTGGCTGCTGCCACCGCTGAGCAATAACTAGCA
TAACCCCTTGGGGCCTCTAAACGGGTCTTGAGGGGTTTTTTGCTGAAAGGAGGAACTATATCCGGATTGG
CGAATGGG
[124 nt withheld, positions 1339-1462]
C
[91 nt withheld, positions 1464-1554]
A
[49 nt withheld, positions 1556-1604]
CCTTTGACGTTGGAGTCCACGTTCTTT
[37 nt withheld, positions 1632-1668]
ACCCTATCTCGGTCTATTCTTTTGATTTATAAGGGATTTTGCCGATTTCGGCCTATTGGTTAAAAAATGA
GCTGATTTAACAAAAATTTAACGCGAATTTTAACAAAATATTAACGCTTACAATTTAGGTGGCACTTTTC
GGGGAAATGTGCGCGGAACCCCTATTTGTTTATTTTTCTAAATACATTCAAATATGTATCCGCTCATGAA
TTAATTCTTAGAAAAACTCATCGAGCATCAAATGAAACTGCAATTTATTCATATCAGGATTATCAATACC
ATATTTTTGAAAAAGCCGTTTCTGTAATGAAGGAGAAAACTCACCGAGGCAGTTCCATAGGATGGCAAGA
TCCTGGTATCGGTCTGCGATTCCGACTCGTCCAACATCAATACAACCTATTAATTTCCCCTCGTCAAAAA
TAAGGTTATCAAGTGAGAAATCACCATGAGTGACGACTGAATCCGGTGAGAATGGCAAAAGTTTATGCAT
TTCTTTCCAGACTTGTTCAACAGGCCAGCCATTACGCTCGTCATCAAAATCACTCGCATCAACCAAACCG
TTATTCATTCGTGATTGCGCCTGAGCGAGACGAAATACGCGATCGCTGTTAAAAGGACAATTACAAACAG
GAATCGAATGCAACCGGCGCAGGAACACTGCCAGCGCATCAACAATATTTTCACCTGAATCAGGATATTC
TTCTAATACCTGGAATGCTGTTTTCCCGGGGATCGCAGTGGTGAGTAACCATGCATCATCAGGAGTACGG
ATAAAATGCTTGATGGTCGGAAGAGGCATAAATTCCGTCAGCCAGTTTAGTCTGACCATCTCATCTGTAA
CATCATTGGCAACGCTACCTTTGCCATGTTTCAGAAACAACTCTGGCGCATCGGGCTTCCCATACAATCG
ATAGATTGTCGCACCTGATTGCCCGACATTATCGCGAGCCCATTTATACCCATATAAATCAGCATCCATG
TTGGAATTTAATCGCGGCCTAGAGCAAGACGTTTCCCGTTGAATATGGCTCATAACACCCCTTGTATTAC
TGTTTATGTAAGCAGACAGTTTTATTGTTCATGACCAAAATCCCTTAACGTGAGTTTTCGTTCCACTGAG
CGTCAGACCCCGTAGAAAAGATCAAAGGATCTTCTTGAGATCCTTTTTTTCTGCGCGTAATCTGCTGCTT
GCAAACAAAAAAACCACCGCTACCAGCGGTGGTTTGTTTGCCGGATCAAGAGCTACCAACTCTTTTTCCG
AAGGTAACTGGCTTCAGCAGAGCGCAGATACCAAATACTGTCCTTCTAGTGTAGCCGTAGTTAGGCCACC
ACTTCAAGAACTCTGTAGCACCGCCTACATACCTCGCTCTGCTAATCCTGTTACCAGTGGCTGCTGCCAG
TGGCGATAAGTCGTGTCTTACCGGGTTGGACTCAAGACGATAGTTACCGGATAAGGCGCAGCGGTCGGGC
TGAACGGGGGGTTCGTGCACACAGCCCAGCTTGGAGCGAACGACCTACACCGAACTGAGATACCTACAGC
GTGAGCTATGAGAAAGCGCCACGCTTCCCGAAGGGAGAAAGGCGGACAGGTATCCGGTAAGCGGCAGGGT
CGGAACAGGAGAGCGCACGAGGGAGCTTCCAGGGGGAAACGCCTGGTATCTTTATAGTCCTGTCGGGTTT
CGCCACCTCTGACTTGAGCGTCGATTTTTGTGATGCTCGTCAGGGGGGCGGAGCCTATGGAAAAACGCCA
GCAACGCGGCCTTTTTACGGTTCCTGGCCTTTTGCTGGCCTTTTGCTCACATGTTCTTTCCTGCGTTATC
CCCTGATTCTGTGGATAACCGTATTACCGCCTTTGAGTGAGCTGATACCGCTCGCCGCAGCCGAACGACC
GAGCGCAGCGAGTCAGTGAGCGAGGAAGCGGAAGAGCGCCTGATGCGGTATTTTCTCCTTACGCATCTGT
GCGGTATTTCACACCGCAATGGTGCACTCTCAGTACAATCTGCTCTGATGCCGCATAGTTAAGCCAGTAT
ACACTCCGCTATCGCTACGTGACTGGGTCATGGCTGCGCCCCGACACCCGCCAACACCCGCTGACGCGCC
CTGACGGGCTTGTCTGCTCCCGGCATCCGCTTACAGACAAGCTGTGACCGTCTCCGGGAGCTGCATGTGT
CAGAGGTTTTCACCGTCATCACCGAAACGCGCGAGGCAGCTGCGGTAAAGCTCATCAGCGTGGTCGTGAA
GCGATTCACAGATGTCTGCCTGTTCATCCGCGTCCAGCTCGTTGAGTTTCTCCAGAAGCGTTAATGTCTG
GCTTCTGATAAAGCGGGCCATGTTAAGGGCGGTTTTTTCCTGTTTGGTCACTGATGCCTCCGTGTAAGGG
GGATTTCTGTTCATGGGGGTAATGATACCGATGAAACGAGAGAGGATGCTCACGATACGGGTTACTGATG
ATGAACATGCCCGGTTACTGGAACGTTGTGAGGGTAAACAACTGGCGGTATGGATGCGGCGGGACCAGAG
AAAAATCACTCAGGGTCAATGCCAGCGCTTCGTTAATACAGATGTAGGTGTTCCACAGGGTAGCCAGCAG
CATCCTGCGATGCAGATCCGGAACATAATGGTGCAGGGCGCTGACTTCCGCGTTTCCAGACTTTACGAAA
CACGGAAACCGAAGACCATTCATGTTGTTGCTCAGGTCGCAGACGTTTTGCAGCAGCAGTCGCTTCACGT
TCGCTCGCGTATCGGTGATTCATTCTGCTAACCAGTAAGGCAACCCCGCCAGCCTAGCCGGGTCCTCAAC
GACAGGAGCACGATCATGCGCACCCGTGGGGCCGCCATGCCGGCGATAATGGCCTGCTTCTCGCCGAAAC
GTTTGGTGGCGGGACCAGTGACGAAGGCTTGAGCGAGGGCGTGCAAGATTCCGAATACCGCAAGCGACAG
GCCGATCATCGTCGCGCTCCAGCGAAAGCGGTCCTCGCCGAAAATGACCCAGAGCGCTGCCGGCACCTGT
CCTACGAGTTGCATGATAAAGAAGACAGTCATAAGTGCGGCGACGATAGTCATGCCCCGCGCCCACCGGA
AGGAGCTGACTGGGTTGAAGGCTCTCAAGGGCATCGGTCGAGATCCCGGTGCCTAATGAGTGAGCTAACT
TACATTAATTGCGTTGCGCTCACTGCCCGCTTTCCAGTCGGGAAACCTGTCGTGCCAGCTGCATTAATGA
ATCGGCCAACGCGCGGGGAGAGGCGGTTTGCGTATTGGGCGCCAGGGTGGTTTTTCTTTTCACCAGTGAG
ACGGGCAACAGCTGATTGCCCTTCACCGCCTGGCCCTGAGAGAGTTGCAGCAAGCGGTCCACGCTGGTTT
GCCCCAGCAGGCGAAAATCCTGTTTGATGGTGGTTAACGGCGGGATATAACATGAGCTGTCTTCGGTATC
GTCGTATCCCACTACCGAGATATCCGCACCAACGCGCAGCCCGGACTCGGTAATGGCGCGCATTGCGCCC
AGCGCCATCTGATCGTTGGCAACCAGCATCGCAGTGGGAACGATGCCCTCATTCAGCATTTGCATGGTTT
GTTGAAAACCGGACATGGCACTCCAGTCGCCTTCCCGTTCCGCTATCGGCTGAATTTGATTGCGAGTGAG
ATATTTATGCCAGCCAGCCAGACGCAGACGCGCCGAGACAGAACTTAATGGGCCCGCTAACAGCGCGATT
TGCTGGTGACCCAATGCGACCAGATGCTCCACGCCCAGTCGCGTACCGTCTTCATGGGAGAAAATAATAC
TGTTGATGGGTGTCTGGTCAGAGACATCAAGAAATAACGCCGGAACATTAGTGCAGGCAGCTTCCACAGC
AATGGCATCCTGGTCATCCAGCGGATAGTTAATGATCAGCCCACTGACGCGTTGCGCGAGAAGATTGTGC
ACCGCCGCTTTACAGGCTTCGACGCCGCTTCGTTCTACCATCGACACCACCACGCTGGCACCCAGTTGAT
CGGCGCGAGATTTAATCGCCGCGACAATTTGCGACGGCGCGTGCAGGGCCAGACTGGAGGTGGCAACGCC
AATCAGCAACGACTGTTTGCCCGCCAGTTGTTGTGCCACGCGGTTGGGAATGTAATTCAGCTCCGCCATC
GCCGCTTCCACTTTTTCCCGCGTTTTCGCAGAAACGTGGCTGGCCTGGTTCACCACGCGGGAAACGGTCT
GATAAGAGACACCGGCATACTCTGCGACATCGTATAACGTTACTGGTTTCACATTCACCACCCTGAATTG
ACTCTCTTCCGGGCGCTATCATGCCATACCGCGAAAGGTTTTGCGCCATTCGATGGTGTCCGGGATCTCG
ACGCTCTCCCTTATGCGACTCCTGCATTAGGAAGCAGCCCAGTAGTAGGTTGAGGCCGTTGAGCACCGCC
GCCGCAAGGAATGGTGCATGCAAGGAGATGGCGCCCAACAGTCCCCCGGCCACGGGGCCTGCCACCATAC
CCACGCCGAAACAAGCGCTCATGAGCCCGAAGTGGCGAGCCCGATCTTCCCCATCGGTGATGTCGGCGAT
ATAGGCGCCAGCAACCGCACCTGTGGCGCCGGTGATGCCGGCCACGATGCGTCCGGCGTAGAGGATCGAG
ATCTCGATCCCGCGAAAT
